>Addgene plasmid #189751 | pAAV-EF1a-loxP-GRAB_DA2m-loxP | addgene full sequence | sequence record 377033 | Addgene NGS Result
CCTGCAGGCAGCTGCGCGCTCGCTCGCTCACTGAGGCCGCCCGGGCGTCGGGCGACCTTTGGTCGCCCGG
CCTCAGTGAGCGAGCGAGCGCGCAGAGAGGGAGTGGCCAACTCCATCACTAGGGGTTCCTGCGGCCGCAC
GCGTAAGCTTTGCAAAGATGGATAAAGTTTTAAACAGAGAGGAATCTTTGCAGCTAATGGACCTTCTAGG
TCTTGAAAGGAGTGGGAATTGGCTCCGGTGCCCGTCAGTGGGCAGAGCGCACATCGCCCACAGTCCCCGA
GAAGTTGGGGGGAGGGGTCGGCAATTGAACCGGTGCCTAGAGAAGGTGGCGCGGGGTAAACTGGGAAAGT
GATGTCGTGTACTGGCTCCGCCTTTTTCCCGAGGGTGGGGGAGAACCGTATATAAGTGCAGTAGTCGCCG
TGAACGTTCTTTTTCGCAACGGGTTTGCCGCCAGAACACAGGTAAGTGCCGTGTGTGGTTCCCGCGGGCC
TGGCCTCTTTACGGGTTATGGCCCTTGCGTGCCTTGAATTACTTCCACCTGGCTGCAGTACGTGATTCTT
GATCCCGAGCTTCGGGTTGGAAGTGGGTGGGAGAGTTCGAGGCCTTGCGCTTAAGGAGCCCCTTCGCCTC
GTGCTTGAGTTGAGGCCTGGCCTGGGCGCTGGGGCCGCCGCGTGCGAATCTGGTGGCACCTTCGCGCCTG
TCTCGCTGCTTTCGATAAGTCTCTAGCCATTTAAAATTTTTGATGACCTGCTGCGACGCTTTTTTTCTGG
CAAGATAGTCTTGTAAATGCGGGCCAAGATCTGCACACTGGTATTTCGGTTTTTGGGGCCGCGGGCGGCG
ACGGGGCCCGTGCGTCCCAGCGCACATGTTCGGCGAGGCGGGGCCTGCGAGCGCGGCCACCGAGAATCGG
ACGGGGGTAGTCTCAAGCTGGCCGGCCTGCTCTGGTGCCTGGCCTCGCGCCGCCGTGTATCGCCCCGCCC
TGGGCGGCAAGGCTGGCCCGGTCGGCACCAGTTGCGTGAGCGGAAAGATGGCCGCTTCCCGGCCCTGCTG
CAGGGAGCTCAAAATGGAGGACGCGGCGCTCGGGAGAGCGGGCGGGTGAGTCACCCACACAAAGGAAAAG
GGCCTTTCCGTCCTCAGCCGTCGCTTCATGTGACTCCACGGAGTACCGGGCGCCGTCCAGGCACCTCGAT
TAGTTCTCGAGCTTTTGGAGTACGTCGTCTTTAGGTTGGGGGGAGGGGTTTTATGCGATGGAGTTTCCCC
ACACTGAGTGGGTGGAGACTGAAGTTAGGCCAGCTTGGCACTTGATGTAATTCTCCTTGGAATTTGCCCT
TTTTGAGTTTGGATCTTGGTTCATTCTCAAGCCTCAGACAGTGGTTCAAAGTTTTTTTCTTCCATTTCAG
GTGTCGTGAGGTACCGGATCCTCTAGAGTCGACTCCGGAATAACTTCGTATAGCATACATTATACGAAGT
TATAGTGGCTAGACACCATGGAGACAGACACACTCCTGCTATGGGTACTGCTGCTCTGGGTTCCAGGTTC
CACTGGTGACACAAGTTTGTACAAAAAAGTTGGCACCACCGGTGATCCACTGAATCTGTCCTGGTATGAT
GATGATCTGGAGAGGCAGAACTGGAGCCGGCCCTTCAACGGGTCAGACGGGAAGGCGGACAGACCCCACT
ACAACTACTATGCCACACTGCTCACCCTGCTCATCGCTGTCATCGTCTTCGGCAACGTGCTGGTGTGCAT
GGCTGTGTCCCGCGAGAAGGCGCTGCAGACCACCACCAACTACCTGATCGTCAGCCTCGCAGTGGCCGAC
CTCCTCGTCGCCACACTGGTCATGCCCTGGGTTGTCTACCTGGAGGTGGTAGGTGAGTGGAAATTCAGCA
GGATTCACTGTGACATCTTCGTCACTCTGGACGTCATGATGTGCACGGCGAGCATCCTGAACTTGTGTGC
CATCAGCATCGACAGGTACACAGCTGTGGCCATGCCCATGCTGTACAATACGCGCTACAGCTCCAAGCGC
CGGGTCACCGTCATGATCTCCATCGTCTGGGTCCTGTCCTTCACCATCTCCTGCCCACTCCTCTTCGGAC
TCAATAACGCAGACCAGAACGAGTGCATCATTGCCAACCCGGCCTTCGTGGTCTACTCCTCCATCGTCTC
CTTCTACGTGCCCTTCATTGTCACCCTGCTGGTCTACATCAAGATCTACATTGTCCTCCGCAGACGCCGC
AAGCGAGTCAACACCAAACGCAGCAGCCGAGCTTTCAGGGCCCACCTGAGGGCTCCACTAAAGGGCAACT
GTACTCACCCCGAGGACATGAAACTCGGAGGAACTGTCTATATCAAGGCCGACAAGCAGAAGAACGGCAT
CAAGGCGAACTTCCACATCCGCCACAACATCGAGGACGGCGGCGTGCAGCTCGCCTACCACTACCAGCAG
AACACCCCCATCGGCGACGGCCCCGTGCTGCTGCCCGACAACCACTACCTGAGCGTGCAGTCCAAACTTT
CGAAAGACCCCAACGAGAAGCGCGATCACATGGTCCTGCTGGAGTTCGTGACCGCCGCCGGGATCACTCT
CGGCATGGACGAGCTGTACAAGGGCGGTACCGGAGGGAAATCCATGGTGAGCAAGGGCGAGGAGCTGTTC
ACCGGGGTGGTGCCCATCCTGGTCGAGCTGGACGGCGACGTAAACGGCCACAAGTTCAGCGTGTCCGGCG
AGGGTGAGGGCGATGCCACCTACGGCAAGCTGACCCTGAAGTTCATCTGCACCACCGGCAAGCTGCCCGT
GCCCTGGCCCACCCTCGTGACCACCCTGACCTACGGCGTGCAGTGCTTCAGCCGCTACCCCGACCACATG
AAGCAGCACGACTTCTTCAAGTCCGCCATGCCCGAAGGCTACATCCAGGAGCGCACCATCTTCTTCAAGG
ACGACGGCAACTACAAGACCCGCGCCGAGGTGAAGTTCGAGGGCGACACCCTGGTGAACCGCATCGAGCT
GAAGGGCATCGACTTCAAGGAGGACGGCAACATCCTGGGGCACAAGCTGGAGTACAACACTGGAGCAGCA
GCAATGAGCCGTAGGAAGCTCTCCCAGCAGAAGGAGAAGAAAGCCACTCAGATGCTCGCCATTGTTCTCG
GCGTGTTCATCATCTGCTGGCTGCCCTTCTTCATCACACACATCCTGAACATACACTGTGACTGCAACAT
CCCGCCTGTCCTGTACAGCGCCTTCACGTGGCTGGGCTATGTCAACAGCGCCGTGAACCCCATCATCTAC
ACCACCTTCAACATTGAGTTCCGCAAGGCCTTCCTGAAGATCCTCCACTGCTGAGGCGCGCCAACCTCGA
GCCATAACTTCGTATAGCATACATTATACGAAGTTATGAATTCGATATCAAGCTTATCGATAATCAACCT
CTGGATTACAAAATTTGTGAAAGATTGACTGGTATTCTTAACTATGTTGCTCCTTTTACGCTATGTGGAT
ACGCTGCTTTAATGCCTTTGTATCATGCTATTGCTTCCCGTATGGCTTTCATTTTCTCCTCCTTGTATAA
ATCCTGGTTGCTGTCTCTTTATGAGGAGTTGTGGCCCGTTGTCAGGCAACGTGGCGTGGTGTGCACTGTG
TTTGCTGACGCAACCCCCACTGGTTGGGGCATTGCCACCACCTGTCAGCTCCTTTCCGGGACTTTCGCTT
TCCCCCTCCCTATTGCCACGGCGGAACTCATCGCCGCCTGCCTTGCCCGCTGCTGGACAGGGGCTCGGCT
GTTGGGCACTGACAATTCCGTGGTGTTGTCGGGGAAATCATCGTCCTTTCCTTGGCTGCTCGCCTATGTT
GCCACCTGGATTCTGCGCGGGACGTCCTTCTGCTACGTCCCTTCGGCCCTCAATCCAGCGGACCTTCCTT
CCCGCGGCCTGCTGCCGGCTCTGCGGCCTCTTCCGCGTCTTCGCCTTCGCCCTCAGACGAGTCGGATCTC
CCTTTGGGCCGCCTCCCCGCATCGATACCGAGCGCTGCTCGAGAGATCTACGGGTGGCATCCCTGTGACC
CCTCCCCAGTGCCTCTCCTGGCCCTGGAAGTTGCCACTCCAGTGCCCACCAGCCTTGTCCTAATAAAATT
AAGTTGCATCATTTTGTCTGACTAGGTGTCCTTCTATAATATTATGGGGTGGAGGGGGGTGGTATGGAGC
AAGGGGCAAGTTGGGAAGACAACCTGTAGGGCCTGCGGGGTCTATTGGGAACCAAGCTGGAGTGCAGTGG
CACAATCTTGGCTCACTGCAATCTCCGCCTCCTGGGTTCAAGCGATTCTCCTGCCTCAGCCTCCCGAGTT
GTTGGGATTCCAGGCATGCATGACCAGGCTCAGCTAATTTTTGTTTTTTTGGTAGAGACGGGGTTTCACC
ATATTGGCCAGGCTGGTCTCCAACTCCTAATCTCAGGTGATCTACCCACCTTGGCCTCCCAAATTGCTGG
GATTACAGGCGTGAACCACTGCTCCCTTCCCTGTCCTTCTGATTTTGTAGGTAACCACGTGCGGACCGAG
CGGCCGCAGGAACCCCTAGTGATGGAGTTGGCCACTCCCTCTCTGCGCGCTCGCTCGCTCACTGAGGCCG
GGCGACCAAAGGTCGCCCGACGCCCGGGCTTTGCCCGGGCGGCCTCAGTGAGCGAGCGAGCGCGCAGCTG
CCTGCAGGGGCGCCTGATGCGGTATTTTCTCCTTACGCATCTGTGCGGTATTTCACACCGCATA
[95 nt withheld, positions 4755-4849]
T
[46 nt withheld, positions 4851-4896]
C
[141 nt withheld, positions 4898-5038]
CCTTTGACGTTGGAGTCCACGTTCTTT
[37 nt withheld, positions 5066-5102]
ACTCTATCTCGGGCTATTCTTTTGATTTATAAGGGATTTTGCCGATTTCGGTCTATTGGTTAAAAAATGA
GCTGATTTAACAAAAATTTAACGCGAATTTTAACAAAATATTAACGTTTACAATTTTATGGTGCACTCTC
AGTACAATCTGCTCTGATGCCGCATAGTTAAGCCAGCCCCGACACCCGCCAACACCCGCTGACGCGCCCT
GACGGGCTTGTCTGCTCCCGGCATCCGCTTACAGACAAGCTGTGACCGTCTCCGGGAGCTGCATGTGTCA
GAGGTTTTCACCGTCATCACCGAAACGCGCGAGACGAAAGGGCCTCGTGATACGCCTATTTTTATAGGTT
AATGTCATGATAATAATGGTTTCTTAGACGTCAGGTGGCACTTTTCGGGGAAATGTGCGCGGAACCCCTA
TTTGTTTATTTTTCTAAATACATTCAAATATGTATCCGCTCATGAGACAATAACCCTGATAAATGCTTCA
ATAATATTGAAAAAGGAAGAGTATGAGTATTCAACATTTCCGTGTCGCCCTTATTCCCTTTTTTGCGGCA
TTTTGCCTTCCTGTTTTTGCTCACCCAGAAACGCTGGTGAAAGTAAAAGATGCTGAAGATCAGTTGGGTG
CACGAGTGGGTTACATCGAACTGGATCTCAACAGCGGTAAGATCCTTGAGAGTTTTCGCCCCGAAGAACG
TTTTCCAATGATGAGCACTTTTAAAGTTCTGCTATGTGGCGCGGTATTATCCCGTATTGACGCCGGGCAA
GAGCAACTCGGTCGCCGCATACACTATTCTCAGAATGACTTGGTTGAGTACTCACCAGTCACAGAAAAGC
ATCTTACGGATGGCATGACAGTAAGAGAATTATGCAGTGCTGCCATAACCATGAGTGATAACACTGCGGC
CAACTTACTTCTGACAACGATCGGAGGACCGAAGGAGCTAACCGCTTTTTTGCACAACATGGGGGATCAT
GTAACTCGCCTTGATCGTTGGGAACCGGAGCTGAATGAAGCCATACCAAACGACGAGCGTGACACCACGA
TGCCTGTAGCAATGGCAACAACGTTGCGCAAACTATTAACTGGCGAACTACTTACTCTAGCTTCCCGGCA
ACAATTAATAGACTGGATGGAGGCGGATAAAGTTGCAGGACCACTTCTGCGCTCGGCCCTTCCGGCTGGC
TGGTTTATTGCTGATAAATCTGGAGCCGGTGAGCGTGGGTCTCGCGGTATCATTGCAGCACTGGGGCCAG
ATGGTAAGCCCTCCCGTATCGTAGTTATCTACACGACGGGGAGTCAGGCAACTATGGATGAACGAAATAG
ACAGATCGCTGAGATAGGTGCCTCACTGATTAAGCATTGGTAACTGTCAGACCAAGTTTACTCATATATA
CTTTAGATTGATTTAAAACTTCATTTTTAATTTAAAAGGATCTAGGTGAAGATCCTTTTTGATAATCTCA
TGACCAAAATCCCTTAACGTGAGTTTTCGTTCCACTGAGCGTCAGACCCCGTAGAAAAGATCAAAGGATC
TTCTTGAGATCCTTTTTTTCTGCGCGTAATCTGCTGCTTGCAAACAAAAAAACCACCGCTACCAGCGGTG
GTTTGTTTGCCGGATCAAGAGCTACCAACTCTTTTTCCGAAGGTAACTGGCTTCAGCAGAGCGCAGATAC
CAAATACTGTTCTTCTAGTGTAGCCGTAGTTAGGCCACCACTTCAAGAACTCTGTAGCACCGCCTACATA
CCTCGCTCTGCTAATCCTGTTACCAGTGGCTGCTGCCAGTGGCGATAAGTCGTGTCTTACCGGGTTGGAC
TCAAGACGATAGTTACCGGATAAGGCGCAGCGGTCGGGCTGAACGGGGGGTTCGTGCACACAGCCCAGCT
TGGAGCGAACGACCTACACCGAACTGAGATACCTACAGCGTGAGCTATGAGAAAGCGCCACGCTTCCCGA
AGGGAGAAAGGCGGACAGGTATCCGGTAAGCGGCAGGGTCGGAACAGGAGAGCGCACGAGGGAGCTTCCA
GGGGGAAACGCCTGGTATCTTTATAGTCCTGTCGGGTTTCGCCACCTCTGACTTGAGCGTCGATTTTTGT
GATGCTCGTCAGGGGGGCGGAGCCTATGGAAAAACGCCAGCAACGCGGCCTTTTTACGGTTCCTGGCCTT
TTGCTGGCCTTTTGCTCACATGT
Features (pLannotate 1.2.2; 23 found; start..end, strand, type, name):
     12..39      +  repeat_region  AAV2 ITR (fragment): inverted terminal repeat of adeno-associated virus serotype 2 inverted
     68..95      +  repeat_region  AAV2 ITR (fragment): inverted terminal repeat of adeno-associated virus serotype 2 inverted
    158..224     +  CDS            small t antigen (fragment): SV40 (simian virus 40) small t antigen
    231..1409    +  promoter       EF-1α promoter: strong constitutive promoter for human elongation factor EF-1α
   1416..1433    +  misc_feature   MCS (fragment): pUC18/19 multiple cloning site
   1440..1473    +  protein_bind   loxP: Cre-mediated recombination occurs in the 8-bp core sequence (GCATACAT). Cre recombinase
   1488..1550    +  sig_peptide    Igκ leader: leader sequence from mouse immunoglobulin κ light chain
   1552..1569    +  protein_bind   attB1 (fragment): mutant version of attB; core recombination site for the Gateway® BP reaction BP Clonase™
   1707..2279    +  CDS            Drd4 (fragment): DRD4_MOUSE - Experimental evidence at protein level: Swiss-Prot protein existence level 1. Dopamine receptor responsible for neuronal signaling in the mesolimbic system of the brain, an area of the brain that regulates emotion and complex behavior. Activated by dopamine, but also by epinephrine and norepinephrine, and by numerous synthetic agonists and drugs. Agonist binding triggers signaling via G proteins that inhibit adenylyl cyclase (By similarity). Modulates the circadian rhythm of contrast sensitivity by regulating the rhythmic expression of NPAS2 in the retinal ganglion cells (PubMed:2
   2346..3068    +  CDS            cEGFP: cEGFP is a basic (constitutively fluorescent) green fluorescent protein published in 2008, derived from Aequorea victoria.
   3087..3335    +  CDS            Drd4 (fragment): DRD4_MOUSE - Experimental evidence at protein level: Swiss-Prot protein existence level 1. Dopamine receptor responsible for neuronal signaling in the mesolimbic system of the brain, an area of the brain that regulates emotion and complex behavior. Activated by dopamine, but also by epinephrine and norepinephrine, and by numerous synthetic agonists and drugs. Agonist binding triggers signaling via G proteins that inhibit adenylyl cyclase (By similarity). Modulates the circadian rhythm of contrast sensitivity by regulating the rhythmic expression of NPAS2 in the retinal ganglion cells (PubMed:2
   3364..3397    +  protein_bind   loxP: Cre-mediated recombination occurs in the 8-bp core sequence (GCATACAT). Cre recombinase
   3398..3422    +  misc_feature   MCS (fragment): pBluescript multiple cloning site
   3422..4010    +  misc_feature   WPRE: woodchuck hepatitis virus posttranscriptional regulatory element
   4042..4518    +  polyA_signal   hGH poly(A) signal: human growth hormone polyadenylation signal
   4558..4698    +  repeat_region  AAV2 ITR: inverted terminal repeat of adeno-associated virus serotype 2 inverted
   4703..4754    -  misc_feature   bom (fragment): basis of mobility region from pBR322
   4773..5228    +  rep_origin     f1 ori (sequence partly withheld): f1 bacteriophage origin of replication; arrow indicates direction of (+) strand synthesis
   5229..5278    -  misc_feature   bom (fragment): basis of mobility region from pBR322
   5380..5415    -  CDS            rop (fragment): Rop protein, which maintains plasmids at low copy number; rop
   5510..5614    +  promoter       AmpR promoter: bla
   5615..6475    +  CDS            AmpR: β-lactamase; bla; confers resistance to ampicillin, carbenicillin, and related antibiotics
   6646..7234    +  rep_origin     ori: high-copy-number ColE1/pMB1/pBR322/pUC origin of replication
