[The description below was written by a language model from this plasmid's Addgene catalogue record and pLannotate feature annotations shown in this document.]
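Description:
pAAV-EF1a-loxP-GRAB_DA2m-loxP is an adeno-associated virus transfer plasmid built on a pAAV backbone for "Cre-off" expression of a genetically encoded dopamine sensor. In bacteria it is maintained at high copy through a ColE1/pUC-type origin and selected with ampicillin via the bla gene. An f1 phage origin is also present. The expression cassette is bounded by AAV2 inverted terminal repeats, which allow it to be packaged into recombinant AAV particles. The annotation detects one complete ITR downstream and only short fragments of the upstream one, a common result for these repeat-rich elements in sequencing-based records.

Within the ITRs, the constitutive human EF-1α promoter drives the GRAB_DA2m coding sequence, which is followed by a WPRE to enhance transcript stability and expression, and then a human growth hormone polyadenylation signal. The sensor opens with an Igκ leader peptide and consists of a dopamine receptor scaffold interrupted by a GFP-derived module. The automated annotation labels the flanking receptor segments as fragments resembling mouse Drd4 and the fluorescent portion as cEGFP, whereas the catalogue lists the insert as human. These labels are best read as similarity matches, not as a definitive identification of the receptor. Two loxP sites in the same orientation flank the whole sensor open reading frame, so Cre recombinase excises it. Cre-negative cells therefore express the sensor, while Cre-positive cells lose it. The stated purpose is to exclude sensor expression from Cre-positive neurons, which allows fluorescence-based dopamine measurements to be restricted to the complementary cell population in Cre driver animals.
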