Addgene plasmid #189751: pAAV-EF1a-loxP-GRAB_DA2m-loxP
Purpose: Excludes sensor expression in Cre-positive neurons
Depositing lab: Yulong Li. Depositing organization: Peking University. Publication: Responses and functions of dopamine in nucleus accumbens core during social behaviors. Dai B, Sun F, Tong X, Ding Y, Kuang A, Osakada T, Li Y, Lin D. Cell Rep. 2022 Aug 23;40(8):111246. doi: 10.1016/j.celrep.2022.111246. PubMed 36001967.
Backbone
  Vector backbone: pAAV
  Backbone size w/o insert (bp): 4495
  Vector type: AAV
Growth in bacteria
  Bacterial resistance: Ampicillin, 100 μg/mL
  Growth temperature: 37°C
  Growth strain: NEB Stable
  Copy number: High Copy
Gene/Insert
  Gene/Insert name: Dopamine sensor GRAB_DA2m
  Species: H. sapiens (human)
  Insert size (bp): 1857
  Promoter: EF1a
  Cloning method: Gibson Cloning
  Sequencing primers: 5′ n/a
Terms and licenses: Academic/Nonprofit Terms; Industry Terms: Not Available to Industry
Depositor comments: Please visit https://doi.org/10.1101/2021.06.22.449478 for bioRxiv preprint.
How to cite: pAAV-EF1a-loxP-GRAB_DA2m-loxP was a gift from Yulong Li (Addgene plasmid # 189751 ; http://n2t.net/addgene:189751 ; RRID:Addgene_189751)
